Addgene plasmid #130910: pLenti-CMV-cGAS-HA
Purpose: Expresses human cGAS-HA; Puromycin selection marker
Depositing lab: Jonathan Kagan. Depositing organization: Boston Children's Hospital. Publication: Phosphoinositide Interactions Position cGAS at the Plasma Membrane to Ensure Efficient Distinction between Self- and Viral DNA. Barnett KC, Coronas-Serna JM, Zhou W, Ernandes MJ, Cao A, Kranzusch PJ, Kagan JC. Cell. 2019 Mar 7;176(6):1432-1446.e11. doi: 10.1016/j.cell.2019.01.049. Epub 2019 Feb 28. PubMed 30827685.
Backbone
  Vector backbone: pLenti CMV GFP Puro
  Backbone manufacturer: Addgene (#17448)
  Backbone size w/o insert (bp): 8000
  Total vector size (bp): 9473
  Vector type: Mammalian Expression
  Selectable markers: Puromycin
Growth in bacteria
  Bacterial resistance: Ampicillin, 100 μg/mL
  Growth temperature: 37°C
  Growth strain: NEB Stable
  Copy number: High Copy
Gene/Insert
  Gene/Insert name: cGAS
  Species: H. sapiens (human)
  Insert size (bp): 1600
  Promoter: CMV
  Tag / fusion protein: HA (C terminal on insert)
  Cloning method: Restriction Enzyme; 5′ cloning site XbaI (not destroyed); 3′ cloning site SalI (not destroyed)
  Sequencing primers: 5′ CMV Forward
Terms and licenses: Academic/Nonprofit Terms; Industry Terms: Not Available to Industry
How to cite: pLenti-CMV-cGAS-HA was a gift from Jonathan Kagan (Addgene plasmid # 130910 ; http://n2t.net/addgene:130910 ; RRID:Addgene_130910)
