[The description below was written by a language model from this plasmid's Addgene catalogue record and the feature table of its GenBank file.]
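Description:
pLenti-CMV-cGAS-HA is a 9,473 bp lentiviral transfer plasmid for expressing human cGAS (cyclic GMP-AMP synthase, a cytosolic DNA sensor) in mammalian cells, built on the pLenti CMV GFP Puro backbone. The catalogue lists it simply as a mammalian expression vector, but the feature table shows a third-generation, self-inactivating HIV-1 architecture. An RSV promoter is fused to a truncated 5' LTR, so genomic RNA can be transcribed without Tat. This is followed by the Psi packaging signal, the Rev response element for nuclear export of unspliced RNA, the cPPT/CTS that aids nuclear import of the reverse-transcribed genome, and a U3-deleted 3' LTR that silences LTR promoter activity after integration. Packaging and envelope functions are not encoded and would have to be supplied in trans. In bacteria the plasmid is maintained through a high-copy ColE1/pUC-type origin with ampicillin resistance. An f1 origin, an SV40 origin and poly(A) signal, and lac, T7 and T3 promoter remnants are also carried in the backbone.

Within the proviral region, the CMV immediate-early enhancer and promoter drive the roughly 1.6 kb cGAS coding sequence, which was cloned between XbaI and SalI sites. The cGAS open reading frame itself is not annotated in the feature table, but the gap between the CMV promoter and the annotated HA tag matches its expected position, and the tag lies at the C terminus as the catalogue states. A WPRE downstream enhances transcript stability and expression. A separate mouse PGK promoter drives puromycin N-acetyltransferase, allowing selection of transduced or stably transfected cells. The construct suits stable expression of epitope-tagged cGAS for detection or localisation studies, consistent with the associated work on cGAS positioning at the plasma membrane.
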