LOCUS       Exported 9473 bp ds-DNA circular SYN 12-MAY-2021
DEFINITION  Expresses human cGAS-HA; Puromycin selection marker.
ACCESSION   .
VERSION     .
KEYWORDS    pLenti-CMV-cGAS-HA
SOURCE      synthetic DNA construct
  ORGANISM  synthetic DNA construct
REFERENCE   1 (bases 1 to 9473)
  AUTHORS   Barnett KC, Coronas-Serna JM, Zhou W, Ernandes MJ, Cao A, Kranzusch
            PJ, Kagan JC
  TITLE     Phosphoinositide Interactions Position cGAS at the Plasma Membrane
            to Ensure Efficient Distinction between Self- and Viral DNA.
  JOURNAL   Cell. 2019 Mar 7;176(6):1432-1446.e11. doi:
            10.1016/j.cell.2019.01.049. Epub 2019 Feb 28.
  PUBMED    30827685
REFERENCE   2 (bases 1 to 9473)
  AUTHORS   .
  TITLE     Direct Submission
  JOURNAL   Exported May 12, 2021 from SnapGene Server 1.1.58
            http://www.snapgene.com
FEATURES             Location/Qualifiers
     source          1..9473
                     /organism="synthetic DNA construct"
                     /mol_type="other DNA"
     promoter        1..227
                     /label=RSV promoter
                     /note="Rous sarcoma virus enhancer/promoter"
     LTR             228..408
                     /label=5' LTR (truncated)
                     /note="truncated 5' long terminal repeat (LTR) from HIV-1"
     misc_feature    455..580
                     /label=HIV-1 Psi
                     /note="packaging signal of human immunodeficiency virus
                     type 1"
     misc_feature    1073..1306
                     /label=RRE
                     /note="The Rev response element (RRE) of HIV-1 allows for
                     Rev-dependent mRNA export from the nucleus to the
                     cytoplasm."
     CDS             1491..1535
                     /codon_start=1
                     /product="antigenic peptide corresponding to amino acids
                     655 to 669 of the HIV envelope protein gp41 (Lutje Hulsik
                     et al., 2013)"
                     /label=gp41 peptide
                     /note="recognized by the 2H10 single-chain llama nanobody"
                     /translation="KNEQELLELDKWASL"
     misc_feature    1802..1918
                     /label=cPPT/CTS
                     /note="central polypurine tract and central termination
                     sequence of HIV-1"
     enhancer        1941..2244
                     /label=CMV enhancer
                     /note="human cytomegalovirus immediate early enhancer"
     promoter        2245..2448
                     /label=CMV promoter
                     /note="human cytomegalovirus (CMV) immediate early
                     promoter"
     primer_bind     2399..2419
                     /label=CMV-F
                     /note="Human CMV immediate early promoter, forward primer"
     primer_bind     2445..2469
                     /label=LNCX
                     /note="Human CMV promoter, forward primer"
     CDS             4097..4123
                     /codon_start=1
                     /product="HA (human influenza hemagglutinin) epitope tag"
                     /label=HA
                     /translation="YPYDVPDYA"
     misc_feature    4133..4721
                     /label=WPRE
                     /note="woodchuck hepatitis virus posttranscriptional
                     regulatory element"
     primer_bind     complement(4186..4206)
                     /label=WPRE-R
                     /note="WPRE, reverse primer"
     CDS             complement(4604..4615)
                     /codon_start=1
                     /product="Factor Xa recognition and cleavage site"
                     /label=Factor Xa site
                     /translation="IEGR"
     promoter        4735..5234
                     /label=PGK promoter
                     /note="mouse phosphoglycerate kinase 1 promoter"
     primer_bind     complement(4770..4793)
                     /label=MSCV-rev
                     /note="Murine stem cell virus, reverse primer"
     primer_bind     5167..5186
                     /label=mPGK-F
                     /note="Mouse PGK promoter, forward primer"
     CDS             5255..5854
                     /codon_start=1
                     /gene="pac from Streptomyces alboniger"
                     /product="puromycin N-acetyltransferase"
                     /label=PuroR
                     /note="confers resistance to puromycin"
                     /translation="MTEYKPTVRLATRDDVPRAVRTLAAAFADYPATRHTVDPDRHIER
                     VTELQELFLTRVGLDIGKVWVADDGAAVAVWTTPESVEAGAVFAEIGPRMAELSGSRLA
                     AQQQMEGLLAPHRPKEPAWFLATVGVSPDHQGKGLGSAVVLPGVEAAERAGVPAFLETS
                     APRNLPFYERLGFTVTADVEVPEGPRTWCMTRKPGA"
     primer_bind     complement(5255..5274)
                     /label=Puro-R
                     /note="Puromycin resistance gene, reverse primer. Also
                     called puro-variant-R"
     primer_bind     5751..5771
                     /label=Puro-F
                     /note="Puromycin resistance gene, forward primer"
     LTR             5992..6225
                     /label=3' LTR (Delta-U3)
                     /note="self-inactivating 3' long terminal repeat (LTR) from
                     HIV-1"
     polyA_signal    6297..6418
                     /label=SV40 poly(A) signal
                     /note="SV40 polyadenylation signal"
     primer_bind     complement(6334..6353)
                     /label=SV40pA-R
                     /note="SV40 polyA, reverse primer"
     primer_bind     6388..6407
                     /label=EBV-rev
                     /note="SV40 polyA terminator, reverse primer"
     rep_origin      6458..6593
                     /label=SV40 ori
                     /note="SV40 origin of replication"
     primer_bind     6520..6539
                     /label=SV40pro-F
                     /note="SV40 promoter/origin, forward primer"
     primer_bind     complement(6613..6632)
                     /label=T7
                     /note="T7 promoter, forward primer"
     promoter        complement(6614..6632)
                     /label=T7 promoter
                     /note="promoter for bacteriophage T7 RNA polymerase"
     primer_bind     complement(6642..6659)
                     /label=M13 Forward
                     /note="In lacZ gene. Also called M13-F20 or M13 (-21)
                     Forward"
     primer_bind     complement(6642..6658)
                     /label=M13 fwd
                     /note="common sequencing primer, one of multiple similar
                     variants"
     primer_bind     complement(6651..6673)
                     /label=M13/pUC Forward
                     /note="In lacZ gene"
     rep_origin      6800..7255
                     /direction=RIGHT
                     /label=f1 ori
                     /note="f1 bacteriophage origin of replication; arrow
                     indicates direction of (+) strand synthesis"
     primer_bind     complement(6887..6906)
                     /label=F1ori-R
                     /note="F1 origin, reverse primer"
     primer_bind     7097..7118
                     /label=F1ori-F
                     /note="F1 origin, forward primer"
     promoter        7281..7385
                     /gene="bla"
                     /label=AmpR promoter
     CDS             7386..8246
                     /codon_start=1
                     /gene="bla"
                     /product="beta-lactamase"
                     /label=AmpR
                     /note="confers resistance to ampicillin, carbenicillin, and
                     related antibiotics"
                     /translation="MSIQHFRVALIPFFAAFCLPVFAHPETLVKVKDAEDQLGARVGYI
                     ELDLNSGKILESFRPEERFPMMSTFKVLLCGAVLSRIDAGQEQLGRRIHYSQNDLVEYS
                     PVTEKHLTDGMTVRELCSAAITMSDNTAANLLLTTIGGPKELTAFLHNMGDHVTRLDRW
                     EPELNEAIPNDERDTTMPVAMATTLRKLLTGELLTLASRQQLIDWMEADKVAGPLLRSA
                     LPAGWFIADKSGAGERGSRGIIAALGPDGKPSRIVVIYTTGSQATMDERNRQIAEIGAS
                     LIKHW"
     primer_bind     complement(7604..7623)
                     /label=Amp-R
                     /note="Ampicillin resistance gene, reverse primer"
     rep_origin      8417..9005
                     /direction=RIGHT
                     /label=ori
                     /note="high-copy-number ColE1/pMB1/pBR322/pUC origin of
                     replication"
     primer_bind     8906..8925
                     /label=pBR322ori-F
                     /note="pBR322 origin, forward primer"
     primer_bind     9159..9176
                     /label=L4440
                     /note="L4440 vector, forward primer"
     protein_bind    9293..9314
                     /label=CAP binding site
                     /bound_moiety="E. coli catabolite activator protein"
                     /note="CAP binding activates transcription in the presence
                     of cAMP."
     promoter        9329..9359
                     /label=lac promoter
                     /note="promoter for the E. coli lac operon"
     protein_bind    9367..9383
                     /label=lac operator
                     /bound_moiety="lac repressor encoded by lacI"
                     /note="The lac repressor binds to the lac operator to
                     inhibit transcription in E. coli. This inhibition can be
                     relieved by adding lactose or
                     isopropyl-beta-D-thiogalactopyranoside (IPTG)."
     primer_bind     9372..9394
                     /label=M13/pUC Reverse
                     /note="In lacZ gene"
     primer_bind     9391..9407
                     /label=M13 rev
                     /note="common sequencing primer, one of multiple similar
                     variants"
     primer_bind     9391..9407
                     /label=M13 Reverse
                     /note="In lacZ gene. Also called M13-rev"
     primer_bind     9426..9446
                     /label=T3
                     /note="T3 promoter, forward primer"
     promoter        9428..9446
                     /label=T3 promoter
                     /note="promoter for bacteriophage T3 RNA polymerase"
ORIGIN
        1 tgtagtctta tgcaatactc ttgtagtctt gcaacatggt aacgatgagt tagcaacatg
       61 ccttacaagg agagaaaaag caccgtgcat gccgattggt ggaagtaagg tggtacgatc
      121 gtgccttatt aggaaggcaa cagacgggtc tgacatggat tggacgaacc actgaattgc
      181 cgcattgcag agatattgta tttaagtgcc tagctcgata cataaacggg tctctctggt
      241 tagaccagat ctgagcctgg gagctctctg gctaactagg gaacccactg cttaagcctc
      301 aataaagctt gccttgagtg cttcaagtag tgtgtgcccg tctgttgtgt gactctggta
      361 actagagatc cctcagaccc ttttagtcag tgtggaaaat ctctagcagt ggcgcccgaa
      421 cagggacttg aaagcgaaag ggaaaccaga ggagctctct cgacgcagga ctcggcttgc
      481 tgaagcgcgc acggcaagag gcgaggggcg gcgactggtg agtacgccaa aaattttgac
      541 tagcggaggc tagaaggaga gagatgggtg cgagagcgtc agtattaagc gggggagaat
      601 tagatcgcga tgggaaaaaa ttcggttaag gccaggggga aagaaaaaat ataaattaaa
      661 acatatagta tgggcaagca gggagctaga acgattcgca gttaatcctg gcctgttaga
      721 aacatcagaa ggctgtagac aaatactggg acagctacaa ccatcccttc agacaggatc
      781 agaagaactt agatcattat ataatacagt agcaaccctc tattgtgtgc atcaaaggat
      841 agagataaaa gacaccaagg aagctttaga caagatagag gaagagcaaa acaaaagtaa
      901 gaccaccgca cagcaagcgg ccgctgatct tcagacctgg aggaggagat atgagggaca
      961 attggagaag tgaattatat aaatataaag tagtaaaaat tgaaccatta ggagtagcac
     1021 ccaccaaggc aaagagaaga gtggtgcaga gagaaaaaag agcagtggga ataggagctt
     1081 tgttccttgg gttcttggga gcagcaggaa gcactatggg cgcagcgtca atgacgctga
     1141 cggtacaggc cagacaatta ttgtctggta tagtgcagca gcagaacaat ttgctgaggg
     1201 ctattgaggc gcaacagcat ctgttgcaac tcacagtctg gggcatcaag cagctccagg
     1261 caagaatcct ggctgtggaa agatacctaa aggatcaaca gctcctgggg atttggggtt
     1321 gctctggaaa actcatttgc accactgctg tgccttggaa tgctagttgg agtaataaat
     1381 ctctggaaca gatttggaat cacacgacct ggatggagtg ggacagagaa attaacaatt
     1441 acacaagctt aatacactcc ttaattgaag aatcgcaaaa ccagcaagaa aagaatgaac
     1501 aagaattatt ggaattagat aaatgggcaa gtttgtggaa ttggtttaac ataacaaatt
     1561 ggctgtggta tataaaatta ttcataatga tagtaggagg cttggtaggt ttaagaatag
     1621 tttttgctgt actttctata gtgaatagag ttaggcaggg atattcacca ttatcgtttc
     1681 agacccacct cccaaccccg aggggacccg acaggcccga aggaatagaa gaagaaggtg
     1741 gagagagaga cagagacaga tccattcgat tagtgaacgg atctcgacgg tatcggttaa
     1801 cttttaaaag aaaagggggg attggggggt acagtgcagg ggaaagaata gtagacataa
     1861 tagcaacaga catacaaact aaagaattac aaaaacaaat tacaaaattc aaaattttat
     1921 cgataagctt gggagttccg cgttacataa cttacggtaa atggcccgcc tggctgaccg
     1981 cccaacgacc cccgcccatt gacgtcaata atgacgtatg ttcccatagt aacgccaata
     2041 gggactttcc attgacgtca atgggtggag tatttacggt aaactgccca cttggcagta
     2101 catcaagtgt atcatatgcc aagtacgccc cctattgacg tcaatgacgg taaatggccc
     2161 gcctggcatt atgcccagta catgacctta tgggactttc ctacttggca gtacatctac
     2221 gtattagtca tcgctattac catggtgatg cggttttggc agtacatcaa tgggcgtgga
     2281 tagcggtttg actcacgggg atttccaagt ctccacccca ttgacgtcaa tgggagtttg
     2341 ttttggcacc aaaatcaacg ggactttcca aaatgtcgta acaactccgc cccattgacg
     2401 caaatgggcg gtaggcgtgt acggtgggag gtctatataa gcagagctcg tttagtgaac
     2461 cgtcagatcg cctggagacg ccatccacgc tgttttgacc tccatagaag acaccgactc
     2521 tagagccacc atgcagcctt ggcacggaaa ggccatgcag agagcttccg aggccggagc
     2581 cactgccccc aaggcttccg cacggaatgc caggggcgcc ccgatggatc ccaccgagtc
     2641 tccggctgcc cccgaggccg ccctgcctaa ggcgggaaag ttcggccccg ccaggaagtc
     2701 gggatcccgg cagaaaaaga gcgccccgga cacccaggag aggccgcccg tccgcgcaac
     2761 tggggcccgc gccaaaaagg cccctcagcg cgcccaggac acgcagccgt ctgacgccac
     2821 cagcgcccct ggggcagagg ggctggagcc tcctgcggct cgggagccgg ctctttccag
     2881 ggctggttct tgccgccaga ggggcgcgcg ctgctccacg aagccaagac ctccgcccgg
     2941 gccctgggac gtgcccagcc ccggcctgcc ggtctcggcc cccattctcg tacggaggga
     3001 tgcggcgcct ggggcctcga agctccgggc ggttttggag aagttgaagc tcagccgcga
     3061 tgatatctcc acggcggcgg ggatggtgaa aggggttgtg gaccacctgc tgctcagact
     3121 gaagtgcgac tccgcgttca gaggcgtcgg gctgctgaac accgggagct actatgagca
     3181 cgtgaagatt tctgcaccta atgaatttga tgtcatgttt aaactggaag tccccagaat
     3241 tcaactagaa gaatattcca acactcgtgc atattacttt gtgaaattta aaagaaatcc
     3301 gaaagaaaat cctctgagtc agtttttaga aggtgaaata ttatcagctt ctaagatgct
     3361 gtcaaagttt aggaaaatca ttaaggaaga aattaacgac attaaagata cagatgtcat
     3421 catgaagagg aaaagaggag ggagccctgc tgtaacactt cttattagtg aaaaaatatc
     3481 tgtggatata accctggctt tggaatcaaa aagtagctgg cctgctagca cccaagaagg
     3541 cctgcgcatt caaaactggc tttcagcaaa agttaggaag caactacgac taaagccatt
     3601 ttaccttgta cccaagcatg caaaggaagg aaatggtttc caagaagaaa catggcggct
     3661 atccttctct cacatcgaaa aggaaatttt gaacaatcat ggaaaatcta aaacgtgctg
     3721 tgaaaacaaa gaagagaaat gttgcaggaa agattgttta aaactaatga aatacctttt
     3781 agaacagctg aaagaaaggt ttaaagacaa aaaacatctg gataaattct cttcttatca
     3841 tgtgaaaact gccttctttc acgtatgtac ccagaaccct caagacagtc agtgggaccg
     3901 caaagacctg ggcctctgct ttgataactg cgtgacatac tttcttcagt gcctcaggac
     3961 agaaaaactt gagaattatt ttattcctga attcaatcta ttctctagca acttaattga
     4021 caaaagaagt aaagaatttc tgacaaagca aattgaatat gaaagaaaca atgagtttcc
     4081 agtttttgat gaattttacc catacgatgt tccagattac gcttgagtcg acaatcaacc
     4141 tctggattac aaaatttgtg aaagattgac tggtattctt aactatgttg ctccttttac
     4201 gctatgtgga tacgctgctt taatgccttt gtatcatgct attgcttccc gtatggcttt
     4261 cattttctcc tccttgtata aatcctggtt gctgtctctt tatgaggagt tgtggcccgt
     4321 tgtcaggcaa cgtggcgtgg tgtgcactgt gtttgctgac gcaaccccca ctggttgggg
     4381 cattgccacc acctgtcagc tcctttccgg gactttcgct ttccccctcc ctattgccac
     4441 ggcggaactc atcgccgcct gccttgcccg ctgctggaca ggggctcggc tgttgggcac
     4501 tgacaattcc gtggtgttgt cggggaagct gacgtccttt ccatggctgc tcgcctgtgt
     4561 tgccacctgg attctgcgcg ggacgtcctt ctgctacgtc ccttcggccc tcaatccagc
     4621 ggaccttcct tcccgcggcc tgctgccggc tctgcggcct cttccgcgtc ttcgccttcg
     4681 ccctcagacg agtcggatct ccctttgggc cgcctccccg cctggaattc taccgggtag
     4741 gggaggcgct tttcccaagg cagtctggag catgcgcttt agcagccccg ctgggcactt
     4801 ggcgctacac aagtggcctc tggcctcgca cacattccac atccaccggt aggcgccaac
     4861 cggctccgtt ctttggtggc cccttcgcgc caccttctac tcctccccta gtcaggaagt
     4921 tcccccccgc cccgcagctc gcgtcgtgca ggacgtgaca aatggaagta gcacgtctca
     4981 ctagtctcgt gcagatggac agcaccgctg agcaatggaa gcgggtaggc ctttggggca
     5041 gcggccaata gcagctttgc tccttcgctt tctgggctca gaggctggga aggggtgggt
     5101 ccgggggcgg gctcaggggc gggctcaggg gcggggcggg cgcccgaagg tcctccggag
     5161 gcccggcatt ctgcacgctt caaaagcgca cgtctgccgc gctgttctcc tcttcctcat
     5221 ctccgggcct ttcgacctgc agcccaagct taccatgacc gagtacaagc ccacggtgcg
     5281 cctcgccacc cgcgacgacg tccccagggc cgtacgcacc ctcgccgccg cgttcgccga
     5341 ctaccccgcc acgcgccaca ccgtcgatcc ggaccgccac atcgagcggg tcaccgagct
     5401 gcaagaactc ttcctcacgc gcgtcgggct cgacatcggc aaggtgtggg tcgcggacga
     5461 cggcgccgcg gtggcggtct ggaccacgcc ggagagcgtc gaagcggggg cggtgttcgc
     5521 cgagatcggc ccgcgcatgg ccgagttgag cggttcccgg ctggccgcgc agcaacagat
     5581 ggaaggcctc ctggcgccgc accggcccaa ggagcccgcg tggttcctgg ccaccgtcgg
     5641 cgtctcgccc gaccaccagg gcaagggtct gggcagcgcc gtcgtgctcc ccggagtgga
     5701 ggcggccgag cgcgccgggg tgcccgcctt cctggagacc tccgcgcccc gcaacctccc
     5761 cttctacgag cggctcggct tcaccgtcac cgccgacgtc gaggtgcccg aaggaccgcg
     5821 cacctggtgc atgacccgca agcccggtgc ctgacgcccg ccccacgacc cgcagcgccc
     5881 gaccgaaagg agcgcacgac cccatgcatc tcgagggccc ggtaccttta agaccaatga
     5941 cttacaaggc agctgtagat cttagccact ttttaaaaga aaagggggga ctggaagggc
     6001 tagctcactc ccaacgaaga caagatctgc tttttgcttg tactgggtct ctctggttag
     6061 accagatctg agcctgggag ctctctggct aactagggaa cccactgctt aagcctcaat
     6121 aaagcttgcc ttgagtgctt caagtagtgt gtgcccgtct gttgtgtgac tctggtaact
     6181 agagatccct cagacccttt tagtcagtgt ggaaaatctc tagcagtagt agttcatgtc
     6241 atcttattat tcagtattta taacttgcaa agaaatgaat atcagagagt gagaggaact
     6301 tgtttattgc agcttataat ggttacaaat aaagcaatag catcacaaat ttcacaaata
     6361 aagcattttt ttcactgcat tctagttgtg gtttgtccaa actcatcaat gtatcttatc
     6421 atgtctggct ctagctatcc cgcccctaac tccgcccatc ccgcccctaa ctccgcccag
     6481 ttccgcccat tctccgcccc atggctgact aatttttttt atttatgcag aggccgaggc
     6541 cgcctcggcc tctgagctat tccagaagta gtgaggaggc ttttttggag gcctagggac
     6601 gtacccaatt cgccctatag tgagtcgtat tacgcgcgct cactggccgt cgttttacaa
     6661 cgtcgtgact gggaaaaccc tggcgttacc caacttaatc gccttgcagc acatccccct
     6721 ttcgccagct ggcgtaatag cgaagaggcc cgcaccgatc gcccttccca acagttgcgc
     6781 agcctgaatg gcgaatgggn nnnnnnnnnn nnnnnnnnnn nnnnnnnnnn nnnnnnnnnn
     6841 nnnnnnnnnn nnnnnnnnnn nnnnnnnnnn nnnnnnnnnn nnnnnnnnnn nnnnnnnnnn
     6901 nnnnnnnnnn nnnnnnnnnn nnncnnnnnn nnnnnnnnnn nnnnnnnnnn nnnnnnnnnn
     6961 nnnnnnnnnn nnnnnnnnnn nnnnnnnnnn nnnnnnnnnn nnnnnnnnnn nnnnnannnn
     7021 nnnnnnnnnn nnnnnnnnnn nnnnnnnnnn nnnnnnnnnn nnnnnccttt gacgttggag
     7081 tccacgttct ttaatagtgg actcttgttc caaactggaa caacactcaa ccctatctcg
     7141 gtctattctt ttgatttata agggattttg ccgatttcgg cctattggtt aaaaaatgag
     7201 ctgatttaac aaaaatttaa cgcgaatttt aacaaaatat taacgcttac aatttaggtg
     7261 gcacttttcg gggaaatgtg cgcggaaccc ctatttgttt atttttctaa atacattcaa
     7321 atatgtatcc gctcatgaga caataaccct gataaatgct tcaataatat tgaaaaagga
     7381 agagtatgag tattcaacat ttccgtgtcg cccttattcc cttttttgcg gcattttgcc
     7441 ttcctgtttt tgctcaccca gaaacgctgg tgaaagtaaa agatgctgaa gatcagttgg
     7501 gtgcacgagt gggttacatc gaactggatc tcaacagcgg taagatcctt gagagttttc
     7561 gccccgaaga acgttttcca atgatgagca cttttaaagt tctgctatgt ggcgcggtat
     7621 tatcccgtat tgacgccggg caagagcaac tcggtcgccg catacactat tctcagaatg
     7681 acttggttga gtactcacca gtcacagaaa agcatcttac ggatggcatg acagtaagag
     7741 aattatgcag tgctgccata accatgagtg ataacactgc ggccaactta cttctgacaa
     7801 cgatcggagg accgaaggag ctaaccgctt ttttgcacaa catgggggat catgtaactc
     7861 gccttgatcg ttgggaaccg gagctgaatg aagccatacc aaacgacgag cgtgacacca
     7921 cgatgcctgt agcaatggca acaacgttgc gcaaactatt aactggcgaa ctacttactc
     7981 tagcttcccg gcaacaatta atagactgga tggaggcgga taaagttgca ggaccacttc
     8041 tgcgctcggc ccttccggct ggctggttta ttgctgataa atctggagcc ggtgagcgtg
     8101 ggtctcgcgg tatcattgca gcactggggc cagatggtaa gccctcccgt atcgtagtta
     8161 tctacacgac ggggagtcag gcaactatgg atgaacgaaa tagacagatc gctgagatag
     8221 gtgcctcact gattaagcat tggtaactgt cagaccaagt ttactcatat atactttaga
     8281 ttgatttaaa acttcatttt taatttaaaa ggatctaggt gaagatcctt tttgataatc
     8341 tcatgaccaa aatcccttaa cgtgagtttt cgttccactg agcgtcagac cccgtagaaa
     8401 agatcaaagg atcttcttga gatccttttt ttctgcgcgt aatctgctgc ttgcaaacaa
     8461 aaaaaccacc gctaccagcg gtggtttgtt tgccggatca agagctacca actctttttc
     8521 cgaaggtaac tggcttcagc agagcgcaga taccaaatac tgttcttcta gtgtagccgt
     8581 agttaggcca ccacttcaag aactctgtag caccgcctac atacctcgct ctgctaatcc
     8641 tgttaccagt ggctgctgcc agtggcgata agtcgtgtct taccgggttg gactcaagac
     8701 gatagttacc ggataaggcg cagcggtcgg gctgaacggg gggttcgtgc acacagccca
     8761 gcttggagcg aacgacctac accgaactga gatacctaca gcgtgagcta tgagaaagcg
     8821 ccacgcttcc cgaagggaga aaggcggaca ggtatccggt aagcggcagg gtcggaacag
     8881 gagagcgcac gagggagctt ccagggggaa acgcctggta tctttatagt cctgtcgggt
     8941 ttcgccacct ctgacttgag cgtcgatttt tgtgatgctc gtcagggggg cggagcctat
     9001 ggaaaaacgc cagcaacgcg gcctttttac ggttcctggc cttttgctgg ccttttgctc
     9061 acatgttctt tcctgcgtta tcccctgatt ctgtggataa ccgtattacc gcctttgagt
     9121 gagctgatac cgctcgccgc agccgaacga ccgagcgcag cgagtcagtg agcgaggaag
     9181 cggaagagcg cccaatacgc aaaccgcctc tccccgcgcg ttggccgatt cattaatgca
     9241 gctggcacga caggtttccc gactggaaag cgggcagtga gcgcaacgca attaatgtga
     9301 gttagctcac tcattaggca ccccaggctt tacactttat gcttccggct cgtatgttgt
     9361 gtggaattgt gagcggataa caatttcaca caggaaacag ctatgaccat gattacgcca
     9421 agcgcgcaat taaccctcac taaagggaac aaaagctgga gctgcaagct taa
//
