>Addgene plasmid #130910 | pLenti-CMV-cGAS-HA | depositor partial sequence | sequence record 250884 | cGAS-HA
TCTAGAGCCACCATGCAGCCTTGGCACGGAAAGGCCATGCAGAGAGCTTCCGAGGCCGGAGCCACTGCCC
CCAAGGCTTCCGCACGGAATGCCAGGGGCGCCCCGATGGATCCCACCGAGTCTCCGGCTGCCCCCGAGGC
CGCCCTGCCTAAGGCGGGAAAGTTCGGCCCCGCCAGGAAGTCGGGATCCCGGCAGAAAAAGAGCGCCCCG
GACACCCAGGAGAGGCCGCCCGTCCGCGCAACTGGGGCCCGCGCCAAAAAGGCCCCTCAGCGCGCCCAGG
ACACGCAGCCGTCTGACGCCACCAGCGCCCCTGGGGCAGAGGGGCTGGAGCCTCCTGCGGCTCGGGAGCC
GGCTCTTTCCAGGGCTGGTTCTTGCCGCCAGAGGGGCGCGCGCTGCTCCACGAAGCCAAGACCTCCGCCC
GGGCCCTGGGACGTGCCCAGCCCCGGCCTGCCGGTCTCGGCCCCCATTCTCGTACGGAGGGATGCGGCGC
CTGGGGCCTCGAAGCTCCGGGCGGTTTTGGAGAAGTTGAAGCTCAGCCGCGATGATATCTCCACGGCGGC
GGGGATGGTGAAAGGGGTTGTGGACCACCTGCTGCTCAGACTGAAGTGCGACTCCGCGTTCAGAGGCGTC
GGGCTGCTGAACACCGGGAGCTACTATGAGCACGTGAAGATTTCTGCACCTAATGAATTTGATGTCATGT
TTAAACTGGAAGTCCCCAGAATTCAACTAGAAGAATATTCCAACACTCGTGCATATTACTTTGTGAAATT
TAAAAGAAATCCGAAAGAAAATCCTCTGAGTCAGTTTTTAGAAGGTGAAATATTATCAGCTTCTAAGATG
CTGTCAAAGTTTAGGAAAATCATTAAGGAAGAAATTAACGACATTAAAGATACAGATGTCATCATGAAGA
GGAAAAGAGGAGGGAGCCCTGCTGTAACACTTCTTATTAGTGAAAAAATATCTGTGGATATAACCCTGGC
TTTGGAATCAAAAAGTAGCTGGCCTGCTAGCACCCAAGAAGGCCTGCGCATTCAAAACTGGCTTTCAGCA
AAAGTTAGGAAGCAACTACGACTAAAGCCATTTTACCTTGTACCCAAGCATGCAAAGGAAGGAAATGGTT
TCCAAGAAGAAACATGGCGGCTATCCTTCTCTCACATCGAAAAGGAAATTTTGAACAATCATGGAAAATC
TAAAACGTGCTGTGAAAACAAAGAAGAGAAATGTTGCAGGAAAGATTGTTTAAAACTAATGAAATACCTT
TTAGAACAGCTGAAAGAAAGGTTTAAAGACAAAAAACATCTGGATAAATTCTCTTCTTATCATGTGAAAA
CTGCCTTCTTTCACGTATGTACCCAGAACCCTCAAGACAGTCAGTGGGACCGCAAAGACCTGGGCCTCTG
CTTTGATAACTGCGTGACATACTTTCTTCAGTGCCTCAGGACAGAAAAACTTGAGAATTATTTTATTCCT
GAATTCAATCTATTCTCTAGCAACTTAATTGACAAAAGAAGTAAGGAATTTCTGACAAAGCAAATTGAAT
ATGAAAGAAACAATGAGTTTCCAGTTTTTGATGAATTTTACCCATACGATGTTCCAGATTACGCTTGAGT
CGAC
